Addgene plasmid #232460: pLenti-EGFP-SnxA
Purpose: Lentiviral EGFP lipid sensor for PI(3,5)P2
Depositing lab: Ken-Ichi Takemaru. Depositing organization: Stony Brook University.
Backbone
  Vector backbone: pEF1α-IRES-EGFP
  Backbone size w/o insert (bp): 9859
  Total vector size (bp): 10478
  Vector type: Lentiviral
Growth in bacteria
  Bacterial resistance: Ampicillin, 100 μg/mL
  Growth temperature: 37°C
  Growth strain: NEB Stable
  Copy number: High Copy
Gene/Insert
  Gene/Insert name: EGFP-SnxA
  Insert size (bp): 1347
  Promoter: EF1 alpha
  Tag / fusion protein: EGFP (N terminal on insert)
  Cloning method: Restriction Enzyme; 5′ cloning site SfiI (not destroyed); 3′ cloning site SfiI (not destroyed)
  Sequencing primers: 5′ TTCTCAAGCCTCAGACAGTG
Terms and licenses: Academic/Nonprofit Terms; Industry Terms: Not Available to Industry
How to cite: pLenti-EGFP-SnxA was a gift from Ken-Ichi Takemaru (Addgene plasmid # 232460 ; http://n2t.net/addgene:232460 ; RRID:Addgene_232460)
