[The description below was written by a language model from this plasmid's Addgene catalogue record and pLannotate feature annotations shown in this document.]
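Description:
pLenti-EGFP-SnxA is an HIV-1-based lentiviral transfer plasmid of about 10.5 kb, built on a pEF1α-IRES-EGFP backbone, that expresses a fluorescent biosensor for the phosphoinositide PI(3,5)P2. It is propagated in E. coli through a high-copy ColE1/pUC-type origin with ampicillin selection (AmpR), and it also carries an f1 origin. A separate cassette outside the LTR-flanked region places the bleomycin/Zeocin resistance gene under tandem SV40 and EM7 promoters with an SV40 polyadenylation signal. This allows selection in both mammalian cells and bacteria, but it would not be transferred with the packaged viral genome.

Viral genomic RNA is transcribed from a CMV enhancer/promoter fused to a truncated 5' LTR, an arrangement typical of Tat-independent, third-generation-style vectors. Downstream lie the Ψ packaging signal with a gag fragment, the RRE for Rev-dependent nuclear export, and the cPPT/CTS, which aids nuclear import. The payload is driven by the human EF-1α core promoter with its intron A. It consists of EGFP fused at the N terminus of SnxA, inserted between two retained SfiI sites. The feature table annotates only the EGFP portion, and the unannotated stretch that follows presumably holds the SnxA lipid-binding sequence; the record does not state its species of origin. No IRES is annotated despite the backbone name, which suggests the insert replaced the original IRES-EGFP segment. A WPRE enhances transcript expression, followed by a truncated 3' LTR and a bGH polyadenylation signal.

The construct is intended for producing lentivirus to stably express the probe in mammalian cells, where its green fluorescence reports the subcellular distribution and dynamics of PI(3,5)P2 by live imaging.
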