Features (pLannotate 1.2.2; 31 found; start..end, strand, type, name):
      1..380     +  enhancer       CMV enhancer: human cytomegalovirus immediate early enhancer
    381..580     +  promoter       CMV promoter: human cytomegalovirus (CMV) immediate early promoter
    598..778     +  LTR            5' LTR (truncated): truncated 5' long terminal repeat (LTR) from HIV-1
    825..950     +  misc_feature   HIV-1 Ψ: packaging signal of human immunodeficiency virus type 1
    934..1297    +  CDS            HIV-1 gag (fragment): gag protein from human immunodeficiency virus 1; gag
   1443..1676    +  misc_feature   RRE: The Rev response element (RRE) of HIV-1 allows for Rev-dependent mRNA export from the nucleus to the cytoplasm.
   2053..2153    +  CDS            Rev (fragment): human immunodeficiency virus 1 (HIV-1) Rev protein; rev; enhances nuclear export of unspliced and incompletely spliced viral mRNAs
   2203..2320    +  misc_feature   cPPT/CTS: central polypurine tract and central termination sequence of HIV-1
   2386..2597    +  promoter       EF-1α core promoter: core promoter for human elongation factor EF-1α
   2598..3536    +  intron         EF-1α intron A: intron upstream of the start codon of human EF-1α
   3566..4282    +  CDS            EGFP: EGFP is a basic (constitutively fluorescent) green fluorescent protein published in 1996, derived from Aequorea victoria. It is reported to be a rapidly-maturing weak dimer with moderate acid sensitivity.
   4855..4893    +  misc_feature   MCS (fragment): multiple cloning site
   4934..5522    +  misc_feature   WPRE: woodchuck hepatitis virus posttranscriptional regulatory element
   5533..6039    +  CDS            nef (fragment): NEF_HV1LA - Experimental evidence at protein level: Swiss-Prot protein existence level 1. Extracellular Nef protein targets CD4(+) T-lymphocytes for apoptosis by interacting with CXCR4 surface receptors. From Human immunodeficiency virus type 1 group M subtype B (isolate Lai) (HIV-1).
   6046..6226    +  LTR            5' LTR (truncated): truncated 5' long terminal repeat (LTR) from HIV-1
   6258..6482    +  polyA_signal   bGH poly(A) signal: bovine growth hormone polyadenylation signal
   6486..6507    +  promoter       SV40 promoter (fragment): SV40 enhancer and early promoter
   6528..6956    +  rep_origin     f1 ori (sequence partly withheld): f1 bacteriophage origin of replication; arrow indicates direction of (+) strand synthesis
   6970..7299    +  promoter       SV40 promoter: SV40 enhancer and early promoter
   7347..7394    +  promoter       EM7 promoter: synthetic bacterial promoter&nbsp
   7413..7787    +  CDS            BleoR: antibiotic-binding protein; Sh ble from Streptoalloteichus hindustanus; confers resistance to bleomycin, phleomycin, and Zeocin™
   7797..7922    +  CDS            ble (fragment): BLE_KLEPN - Experimental evidence at protein level: Swiss-Prot protein existence level 1. Binding protein with a strong affinity to the bleomycin family of antibiotics. Binds to CL990; an antimitotic-antibiotic compound. From Klebsiella pneumoniae.
   7917..8038    +  polyA_signal   SV40 poly(A) signal: SV40 polyadenylation signal
   8111..8127    -  protein_bind   lac operator: The lac repressor binds to the lac operator to inhibit transcription in E. coli. This inhibition can be relieved by adding lactose or isopropyl-β-D-thiogalactopyranoside (IPTG). lac repressor encoded by lacI
   8135..8165    -  promoter       lac promoter: promoter for the E. coli lac operon
   8180..8201    -  protein_bind   CAP binding site: CAP binding activates transcription in the presence of cAMP. E. coli catabolite activator protein
   8214..8306    -  CDS            lacI (fragment): lac repressor; lacI; The lac repressor binds to the lac operator to inhibit transcription in E. coli. This inhibition can be relieved by adding lactose or isopropyl-β-D-thiogalactopyranoside (IPTG).
   8489..9077    -  rep_origin     ori: high-copy-number ColE1/pMB1/pBR322/pUC origin of replication
   9248..10108   -  CDS            AmpR: β-lactamase; bla; confers resistance to ampicillin, carbenicillin, and related antibiotics
  10109..10213   -  promoter       AmpR promoter: bla
  10272..10324   -  misc_feature   bom (fragment): basis of mobility region from pBR322
>Addgene plasmid #232460 | pLenti-EGFP-SnxA | addgene full sequence | sequence record 464306 | Addgene NGS Result
GACATTGATTATTGACTAGTTATTAATAGTAATCAATTACGGGGTCATTAGTTCATAGCCCATATATGGA
GTTCCGCGTTACATAACTTACGGTAAATGGCCCGCCTGGCTGACCGCCCAACGACCCCCGCCCATTGACG
TCAATAATGACGTATGTTCCCATAGTAACGCCAATAGGGACTTTCCATTGACGTCAATGGGTGGAGTATT
TACGGTAAACTGCCCACTTGGCAGTACATCAAGTGTATCATATGCCAAGTACGCCCCCTATTGACGTCAA
TGACGGTAAATGGCCCGCCTGGCATTATGCCCAGTACATGACCTTATGGGACTTTCCTACTTGGCAGTAC
ATCTACGTATTAGTCATCGCTATTACCATGGTGATGCGGTTTTGGCAGTACATCAATGGGCGTGGATAGC
GGTTTGACTCACGGGGATTTCCAAGTCTCCACCCCATTGACGTCAATGGGAGTTTGTTTTGGCACCAAAA
TCAACGGGACTTTCCAAAATGTCGTAACAACTCCGCCCCATTGACGCAAATGGGCGGTAGGCGTGTACGG
TGGGAGGTCTATATAAGCAGCGCGTTTTGCCTGTACTGGGTCTCTCTGGTTAGACCAGATCTGAGCCTGG
GAGCTCTCTGGCTAACTAGGGAACCCACTGCTTAAGCCTCAATAAAGCTTGCCTTGAGTGCTTCAAGTAG
TGTGTGCCCGTCTGTTGTGTGACTCTGGTAACTAGAGATCCCTCAGACCCTTTTAGTCAGTGTGGAAAAT
CTCTAGCAGTGGCGCCCGAACAGGGACTTGAAAGCGAAAGGGAAACCAGAGGAGCTCTCTCGACGCAGGA
CTCGGCTTGCTGAAGCGCGCACGGCAAGAGGCGAGGGGCGGCGACTGGTGAGTACGCCAAAAATTTTGAC
TAGCGGAGGCTAGAAGGAGAGAGATGGGTGCGAGAGCGTCAGTATTAAGCGGGGGAGAATTAGATCGCGA
TGGGAAAAAATTCGGTTAAGGCCAGGGGGAAAGAAAAAATATAAATTAAAACATATAGTATGGGCAAGCA
GGGAGCTAGAACGATTCGCAGTTAATCCTGGCCTGTTAGAAACATCAGAAGGCTGTAGACAAATACTGGG
ACAGCTACAACCATCCCTTCAGACAGGATCAGAAGAACTTAGATCATTATATAATACAGTAGCAACCCTC
TATTGTGTGCATCAAAGGATAGAGATAAAAGACACCAAGGAAGCTTTAGACAAGATAGAGGAAGAGCAAA
ACAAAAGTAAGACCACCGCACAGCAAGCGGCCGCTGATCTTCAGACCTGGAGGAGGAGATATGAGGGACA
ATTGGAGAAGTGAATTATATAAATATAAAGTAGTAAAAATTGAACCATTAGGAGTAGCACCCACCAAGGC
AAAGAGAAGAGTGGTGCAGAGAGAAAAAAGAGCAGTGGGAATAGGAGCTTTGTTCCTTGGGTTCTTGGGA
GCAGCAGGAAGCACTATGGGCGCAGCGTCAATGACGCTGACGGTACAGGCCAGACAATTATTGTCTGGTA
TAGTGCAGCAGCAGAACAATTTGCTGAGGGCTATTGAGGCGCAACAGCATCTGTTGCAACTCACAGTCTG
GGGCATCAAGCAGCTCCAGGCAAGAATCCTGGCTGTGGAAAGATACCTAAAGGATCAACAGCTCCTGGGG
ATTTGGGGTTGCTCTGGAAAACTCATTTGCACCACTGCTGTGCCTTGGAATGCTAGTTGGAGTAATAAAT
CTCTGGAACAGATTTGGAATCACACGACCTGGATGGAGTGGGACAGAGAAATTAACAATTACACAAGCTT
AATACACTCCTTAATTGAAGAATCGCAAAACCAGCAAGAAAAGAATGAACAAGAATTATTGGAATTAGAT
AAATGGGCAAGTTTGTGGAATTGGTTTAACATAACAAATTGGCTGTGGTATATAAAATTATTCATAATGA
TAGTAGGAGGCTTGGTAGGTTTAAGAATAGTTTTTGCTGTACTTTCTATAGTGAATAGAGTTAGGCAGGG
ATATTCACCATTATCGTTTCAGACCCACCTCCCAACCCCGAGGGGACCCGACAGGCCCGAAGGAATAGAA
GAAGAAGGTGGAGAGAGAGACAGAGACAGATCCATTCGATTAGTGAACGGATCGGCACTGCGTGCGCCAA
TTCTGCAGACAAATGGCAGTATTCATCCACAATTTTAAAAGAAAAGGGGGGATTGGGGGGTACAGTGCAG
GGGAAAGAATAGTAGACATAATAGCAACAGACATACAAACTAAAGAATTACAAAAACAAATTACAAAAAT
TCAAAATTTTCGGGTTTATTACAGGGACAGCAGAGATCCAGTTTGGTTAATTAATTGGCTCCGGTGCCCG
TCAGTGGGCAGAGCGCACATCGCCCACAGTCCCCGAGAAGTTGTGGGGAGGGGTCGGCAATTGAACCGGT
GCCTAGAGAAGGTGGCGCGGGGTAAACTGGGAAAGTGATGTCGTGTACTGGCTCCGCCTTTTTCCCGAGG
GTGGGGGAGAACCGTATATAAGTGCAGTAGTCGCCGTGAACGTTCTTTTTCGCAACGGGTTTGCCGCCAG
AACACAGGTAAGTGCCGTGTGTGGTTCCCGCGGGCCTGGCCTCTTTACGGGTTATGGCCCTTGCGTGCCT
TGAATTACTTCCACCTGGCTGCAGTACGTGATTCTTGATCCCGAGCTTCGGGTTGGAAGTGGGTGGGAGA
GTTCGAGGCCTTGCGCTTAAGGAGCCCCTTCGCCTCGTGCTTGAGTTGAGGCCTGGCCTGGGCGCTGGGG
CCGCCGCGTGCGAATCTGGTGGCACCTTCGCGCCTGTCTCGCTGCTTTCGATAAGTCTCTAGCCATTTAA
AATTTTTGATGACCTGCTGCGACGCTTTTTTTCTGGCAAGATAGTCTTGTAAATGCGGGCCAAGATCTGC
ACACTGGTATTTCGGTTTTTGGGGCCGCGGGCGGCGACGGGGCCCGTGCGTCCCAGCGCACATGTTCGGC
GAGGCGGGGCCTGCGAGCGCGGCCACCGAGAATCGGACGGGGGTAGTCTCAAGCTGGCCGGCCTGCTCTG
GTGCCTGGCCTCGCGCCGCCGTGTATCGCCCCGCCCTGGGCGGCAAGGCTGGCCCGGTCGGCACCAGTTG
CGTGAGCGGAAAGATGGCCGCTTCCCGGCCCTGCTGCAGGGAGCTCAAAATGGAGGACGCGGCGCTCGGG
AGAGCGGGCGGGTGAGTCACCCACACAAAGGAAAAGGGCCTTTCCGTCCTCAGCCGTCGCTTCATGTGAC
TCCACGGAGTACCGGGCGCCGTCCAGGCACCTCGATTAGTTCTCGAGCTTTTGGAGTACGTCGTCTTTAG
GTTGGGGGGAGGGGTTTTATGCGATGGAGTTTCCCCACACTGAGTGGGTGGAGACTGAAGTTAGGCCAGC
TTGGCACTTGATGTAATTCTCCTTGGAATTTGCCCTTTTTGAGTTTGGATCTTGGTTCATTCTCAAGCCT
CAGACAGTGGTTCAAAGTTTTTTTCTTCCATTTCAGGTGTCGTGAGGAATTCGGCCATTACGGCCATGGT
GAGCAAGGGCGAGGAGCTGTTCACCGGGGTGGTGCCCATCCTGGTCGAGCTGGACGGCGACGTAAACGGC
CACAAGTTCAGCGTGTCCGGCGAGGGCGAGGGCGATGCCACCTACGGCAAGCTGACCCTGAAGTTCATCT
GCACCACCGGCAAGCTGCCCGTGCCCTGGCCCACCCTCGTGACCACCCTGACCTACGGCGTGCAGTGCTT
CAGCCGCTACCCCGACCACATGAAGCAGCACGACTTCTTCAAGTCCGCCATGCCCGAAGGCTACGTCCAG
GAGCGCACCATCTTCTTCAAGGACGACGGCAACTACAAGACCCGCGCCGAGGTGAAGTTCGAGGGCGACA
CCCTGGTGAACCGCATCGAGCTGAAGGGCATCGACTTCAAGGAGGACGGCAACATCCTGGGGCACAAGCT
GGAGTACAACTACAACAGCCACAACGTCTATATCATGGCCGACAAGCAGAAGAACGGCATCAAGGTGAAC
TTCAAGATCCGCCACAACATCGAGGACGGCAGCGTGCAGCTCGCCGACCACTACCAGCAGAACACCCCCA
TCGGCGACGGCCCCGTGCTGCTGCCCGACAACCACTACCTGAGCACCCAGTCCGCCCTGAGCAAAGACCC
CAACGAGAAGCGCGATCACATGGTCCTGCTGGAGTTCGTGACCGCCGCCGGGATCACTCTCGGCATGGAC
GAGCTGTACAAGTCCGGACTCAGATCCATGGAAGAACTGAACAAGTACAAGCGGGACCTCGAGAACATCA
GCACCAAGTACATCCTGCTCGAGAAAGAGAACAAAGAGCTGCGCGAGAAGAACGACGAGCTGAACCGGAA
GCTGACCATCCAGCTGAACAACAACGCCGTGCTGGAAGAGAAGCTGGGCGTGCAGAACCGGAACAACGAG
ATCTACATCACCGTGCCTCGGAAGATCCAGGGCGAAGAGGGCCTGATGAGAAAGTACACCGCCTACGTGA
TCGAGGTGGAAGGCAGCGAGAACAAGAGATACCAAGTGACCCGGCGGTACAAGCAGTTCGTGCTGCTGCA
TACCCAGCTCGTCAGAGTGTTCGGCGAGCACGATCTGCCTTCTCTGCCTGCCAAAGCCAACGGCCTGTAC
TTCAGCAAGGACGACCACACCGAGAAGCGGAGAGTGAACCTGCAAGAGTACCTGCAGAACCTGGCCAAGA
ATCCCGCCATCCTGAACAGCCCCGTGTTCTACCACTTCCTGAAGAGAGATGAGGGCCAGAACATCGACCA
CGTGCCAAGCAGCACACCCAGCCATCGAATTCTGCAGTCGACGGTACCGCGGGCCCGGGATCCACCGGAT
CTAGATAACTGAGGCCGCCTCGGCCGCGGCCGCAATCAACCTCTGGATTACAAAATTTGTGAAAGATTGA
CTGGTATTCTTAACTATGTTGCTCCTTTTACGCTATGTGGATACGCTGCTTTAATGCCTTTGTATCATGC
TATTGCTTCCCGTATGGCTTTCATTTTCTCCTCCTTGTATAAATCCTGGTTGCTGTCTCTTTATGAGGAG
TTGTGGCCCGTTGTCAGGCAACGTGGCGTGGTGTGCACTGTGTTTGCTGACGCAACCCCCACTGGTTGGG
GCATTGCCACCACCTGTCAGCTCCTTTCCGGGACTTTCGCTTTCCCCCTCCCTATTGCCACGGCGGAACT
CATCGCCGCCTGCCTTGCCCGCTGCTGGACAGGGGCTCGGCTGTTGGGCACTGACAATTCCGTGGTGTTG
TCGGGGAAATCATCGTCCTTTCCTTGGCTGCTCGCCTGTGTTGCCACCTGGATTCTGCGCGGGACGTCCT
TCTGCTACGTCCCTTCGGCCCTCAATCCAGCGGACCTTCCTTCCCGCGGCCTGCTGCCGGCTCTGCGGCC
TCTTCCGCGTCTTCGCCTTCGCCCTCAGACGAGTCGGATCTCCCTTTGGGCCGCCTCCCCGCCTGCCTGC
AGGTTTGTCGAGACCTAGAAAAACATGGAGCAATCACAAGTAGCAATACAGCAGCTACCAATGCTGATTG
TGCCTGGCTAGAAGCACAAGAGGAGGAGGAGGTGGGTTTTCCAGTCACACCTCAGGTACCTTTAAGACCA
ATGACTTACAAGGCAGCTGTAGATCTTAGCCACTTTTTAAAAGAAAAGGGGGGACTGGAAGGGCTAATTC
ACTCCCAACGAAGACAAGATATCCTTGATCTGTGGATCTACCACACACAAGGCTACTTCCCTGATTGGCA
GAACTACACACCAGGGCCAGGGATCAGATATCCACTGACCTTTGGATGGTGCTACAAGCTAGTACCAGTT
GAGCAAGAGAAGGTAGAAGAAGCCAATGAAGGAGAGAACACCCGCTTGTTACACCCTGTGAGCCTGCATG
GGATGGATGACCCGGAGAGAGAAGTATTAGAGTGGAGGTTTGACAGCCGCCTAGCATTTCATCACATGGC
CCGAGAGCTGCATCCGGACTGTACTGGGTCTCTCTGGTTAGACCAGATCTGAGCCTGGGAGCTCTCTGGC
TAACTAGGGAACCCACTGCTTAAGCCTCAATAAAGCTTGCCTTGAGTGCTTCAAGTAGTGTGTGCCCGTC
TGTTGTGTGACTCTGGTAACTAGAGATCCCTCAGACCCTTTTAGTCAGTGTGGAAAATCTCTAGCAGGGC
CCGTTTAAACCCGCTGATCAGCCTCGACTGTGCCTTCTAGTTGCCAGCCATCTGTTGTTTGCCCCTCCCC
CGTGCCTTCCTTGACCCTGGAAGGTGCCACTCCCACTGTCCTTTCCTAATAAAATGAGGAAATTGCATCG
CATTGTCTGAGTAGGTGTCATTCTATTCTGGGGGGTGGGGTGGGGCAGGACAGCAAGGGGGAGGATTGGG
AAGACAATAGCAGGCATGCTGGGGATGCGGTGGGCTCTATGGCTTCTGAGGCGGAAAGAACCAGCTGGGG
CTCTAGGGGGTATCCCC
[124 nt withheld, positions 6528-6651]
C
[91 nt withheld, positions 6653-6743]
A
[49 nt withheld, positions 6745-6793]
CCTTTGACGTTGGAGTCCACGTTCTTT
[37 nt withheld, positions 6821-6857]
ACCCTATCTCGGTCTATTCTTTTGATTTATAAGGGATTTTGCCGATTTCGGCCTATTGGTTAAAAAATGA
GCTGATTTAACAAAAATTTAACGCGAATTAATTCTGTGGAATGTGTGTCAGTTAGGGTGTGGAAAGTCCC
CAGGCTCCCCAGCAGGCAGAAGTATGCAAAGCATGCATCTCAATTAGTCAGCAACCAGGTGTGGAAAGTC
CCCAGGCTCCCCAGCAGGCAGAAGTATGCAAAGCATGCATCTCAATTAGTCAGCAACCATAGTCCCGCCC
CTAACTCCGCCCATCCCGCCCCTAACTCCGCCCAGTTCCGCCCATTCTCCGCCCCATGGCTGACTAATTT
TTTTTATTTATGCAGAGGCCGAGGCCGCCTCTGCCTCTGAGCTATTCCAGAAGTAGTGAGGAGGCTTTTT
TGGAGGCCTAGGCTTTTGCAAAAAGCTCCCGGGAGCTTGTATATCCATTTTCGGATCTGATCAGCACGTG
TTGACAATTAATCATCGGCATAGTATATCGGCATAGTATAATACGACAAGGTGAGGAACTAAACCATGGC
CAAGTTGACCAGTGCCGTTCCGGTGCTCACCGCGCGCGACGTCGCCGGAGCGGTCGAGTTCTGGACCGAC
CGGCTCGGGTTCTCCCGGGACTTCGTGGAGGACGACTTCGCCGGTGTGGTCCGGGACGACGTGACCCTGT
TCATCAGCGCGGTCCAGGACCAGGTGGTGCCGGACAACACCCTGGCCTGGGTGTGGGTGCGCGGCCTGGA
CGAGCTGTACGCCGAGTGGTCGGAGGTCGTGTCCACGAACTTCCGGGACGCCTCCGGGCCGGCCATGACC
GAGATCGGCGAGCAGCCGTGGGGGCGGGAGTTCGCCCTGCGCGACCCGGCCGGCAACTGCGTGCACTTCG
TGGCCGAGGAGCAGGACTGACACGTGCTACGAGATTTCGATTCCACCGCCGCCTTCTATGAAAGGTTGGG
CTTCGGAATCGTTTTCCGGGACGCCGGCTGGATGATCCTCCAGCGCGGGGATCTCATGCTGGAGTTCTTC
GCCCACCCCAACTTGTTTATTGCAGCTTATAATGGTTACAAATAAAGCAATAGCATCACAAATTTCACAA
ATAAAGCATTTTTTTCACTGCATTCTAGTTGTGGTTTGTCCAAACTCATCAATGTATCTTATCATGTCTG
TATACCGTCGACCTCTAGCTAGAGCTTGGCGTAATCATGGTCATAGCTGTTTCCTGTGTGAAATTGTTAT
CCGCTCACAATTCCACACAACATACGAGCCGGAAGCATAAAGTGTAAAGCCTGGGGTGCCTAATGAGTGA
GCTAACTCACATTAATTGCGTTGCGCTCACTGCCCGCTTTCCAGTCGGGAAACCTGTCGTGCCAGCTGCA
TTAATGAATCGGCCAACGCGCGGGGAGAGGCGGTTTGCGTATTGGGCGCTCTTCCGCTTCCTCGCTCACT
GACTCGCTGCGCTCGGTCGTTCGGCTGCGGCGAGCGGTATCAGCTCACTCAAAGGCGGTAATACGGTTAT
CCACAGAATCAGGGGATAACGCAGGAAAGAACATGTGAGCAAAAGGCCAGCAAAAGGCCAGGAACCGTAA
AAAGGCCGCGTTGCTGGCGTTTTTCCATAGGCTCCGCCCCCCTGACGAGCATCACAAAAATCGACGCTCA
AGTCAGAGGTGGCGAAACCCGACAGGACTATAAAGATACCAGGCGTTTCCCCCTGGAAGCTCCCTCGTGC
GCTCTCCTGTTCCGACCCTGCCGCTTACCGGATACCTGTCCGCCTTTCTCCCTTCGGGAAGCGTGGCGCT
TTCTCATAGCTCACGCTGTAGGTATCTCAGTTCGGTGTAGGTCGTTCGCTCCAAGCTGGGCTGTGTGCAC
GAACCCCCCGTTCAGCCCGACCGCTGCGCCTTATCCGGTAACTATCGTCTTGAGTCCAACCCGGTAAGAC
ACGACTTATCGCCACTGGCAGCAGCCACTGGTAACAGGATTAGCAGAGCGAGGTATGTAGGCGGTGCTAC
AGAGTTCTTGAAGTGGTGGCCTAACTACGGCTACACTAGAAGAACAGTATTTGGTATCTGCGCTCTGCTG
AAGCCAGTTACCTTCGGAAAAAGAGTTGGTAGCTCTTGATCCGGCAAACAAACCACCGCTGGTAGCGGTG
GTTTTTTTGTTTGCAAGCAGCAGATTACGCGCAGAAAAAAAGGATCTCAAGAAGATCCTTTGATCTTTTC
TACGGGGTCTGACGCTCAGTGGAACGAAAACTCACGTTAAGGGATTTTGGTCATGAGATTATCAAAAAGG
ATCTTCACCTAGATCCTTTTAAATTAAAAATGAAGTTTTAAATCAATCTAAAGTATATATGAGTAAACTT
GGTCTGACAGTTACCAATGCTTAATCAGTGAGGCACCTATCTCAGCGATCTGTCTATTTCGTTCATCCAT
AGTTGCCTGACTCCCCGTCGTGTAGATAACTACGATACGGGAGGGCTTACCATCTGGCCCCAGTGCTGCA
ATGATACCGCGAGACCCACGCTCACCGGCTCCAGATTTATCAGCAATAAACCAGCCAGCCGGAAGGGCCG
AGCGCAGAAGTGGTCCTGCAACTTTATCCGCCTCCATCCAGTCTATTAATTGTTGCCGGGAAGCTAGAGT
AAGTAGTTCGCCAGTTAATAGTTTGCGCAACGTTGTTGCCATTGCTACAGGCATCGTGGTGTCACGCTCG
TCGTTTGGTATGGCTTCATTCAGCTCCGGTTCCCAACGATCAAGGCGAGTTACATGATCCCCCATGTTGT
GCAAAAAAGCGGTTAGCTCCTTCGGTCCTCCGATCGTTGTCAGAAGTAAGTTGGCCGCAGTGTTATCACT
CATGGTTATGGCAGCACTGCATAATTCTCTTACTGTCATGCCATCCGTAAGATGCTTTTCTGTGACTGGT
GAGTACTCAACCAAGTCATTCTGAGAATAGTGTATGCGGCGACCGAGTTGCTCTTGCCCGGCGTCAATAC
GGGATAATACCGCGCCACATAGCAGAACTTTAAAAGTGCTCATCATTGGAAAACGTTCTTCGGGGCGAAA
ACTCTCAAGGATCTTACCGCTGTTGAGATCCAGTTCGATGTAACCCACTCGTGCACCCAACTGATCTTCA
GCATCTTTTACTTTCACCAGCGTTTCTGGGTGAGCAAAAACAGGAAGGCAAAATGCCGCAAAAAAGGGAA
TAAGGGCGACACGGAAATGTTGAATACTCATACTCTTCCTTTTTCAATATTATTGAAGCATTTATCAGGG
TTATTGTCTCATGAGCGGATACATATTTGAATGTATTTAGAAAAATAAACAAATAGGGGTTCCGCGCACA
TTTCCCCGAAAAGTGCCACCTGACGTCGACGGATCGGGAGATCTCCCGATCCCCTATGGTGCACTCTCAG
TACAATCTGCTCTGATGCCGCATAGTTAAGCCAGTATCTGCTCCCTGCTTGTGTGTTGGAGGTCGCTGAG
TAGTGCGCGAGCAAAATTTAAGCTACAACAAGGCAAGGCTTGACCGACAATTGCATGAAGAATCTGCTTA
GGGTTAGGCGTTTTGCGCTGCTTCGCGATGTACGGGCCAGATATACGCGTT
